Addgene plasmid #41563: pNC1137
Depositing lab: Beverly Errede. Depositing organization: University of North Carolina at Chapel Hill. Publication: An improved short-lived fluorescent protein transcriptional reporter for Saccharomyces cerevisiae. Houser JR, Ford E, Chatterjea SM, Maleri S, Elston TC, Errede B. Yeast. 2012 Dec;29(12):519-30. doi: 10.1002/yea.2932. Epub 2012 Nov 21. PubMed 23172645.
Backbone
  Vector backbone: pUC118
  Total vector size (bp): 3119
  Selectable markers: HIS3
Growth in bacteria
  Bacterial resistance: Ampicillin, 100 μg/mL
  Growth temperature: 37°C
  Growth strain: DH5alpha
  Copy number: Unknown
Gene/Insert
  Gene/Insert name: Ura3-FUS1-UBIMdkGFP*-SpHis5-Tim9
  Species: S. cerevisiae (budding yeast), S. pombe (fission yeast); Aequorea victoria
  Insert size (bp): 3833
  Mutation: GFP mutations: Phe 64 to Leu, S65 to Thr, V163 to A His 77 codon CAT to CAC; destroys NdeI site
Terms and licenses: Academic/Nonprofit Terms; Industry Terms: Not Available to Industry
How to cite: pNC1137 was a gift from Beverly Errede (Addgene plasmid # 41563 ; http://n2t.net/addgene:41563 ; RRID:Addgene_41563)
