[The description below was written by a language model from this plasmid's Addgene catalogue record and pLannotate feature annotations shown in this document.]
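Description:
pNC1137 is a yeast integrating reporter construct built on the pUC118 phagemid backbone. In E. coli it is propagated through the high-copy pUC/ColE1-type origin and selected with ampicillin (AmpR under its bla promoter). An M13 origin and remnants of the lac promoter/operator and lacZα region are carried over from the backbone. No yeast replication origin or centromere is annotated. This fits a design in which the insert is delivered to the S. cerevisiae genome rather than maintained episomally. The roughly 3.8 kb insert plus the 3.1 kb backbone accounts for the 6,987 nt sequence.

The insert is named Ura3-FUS1-UBIMdkGFP*-SpHis5-Tim9. A URA3 fragment lies at one end and the TIM9 coding sequence at the other. These presumably act as homology arms directing the cassette to the URA3–TIM9 region of the chromosome, although the record does not describe the integration strategy explicitly. Between them, the name indicates a FUS1 promoter segment, which was not picked up in the feature table. It sits upstream of a yeast ubiquitin coding sequence, followed by a short linker that includes a lacI-derived fragment, then GFP and the ADH1 terminator. The GFP carries F64L, S65T and V163A substitutions, plus a silent change at His77 that removes an NdeI site.

An N-terminal ubiquitin fusion of this kind is normally cleaved to expose a chosen N-terminal residue, which sets the protein's turnover rate. This is consistent with the associated publication on a short-lived fluorescent transcriptional reporter. Yeast selection comes from S. pombe his5, which complements his3, driven by the Ashbya gossypii TEF promoter and terminator. The construct is suited to monitoring the dynamics of FUS1 promoter activity in live yeast.
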