Features (pLannotate 1.2.2; 21 found; start..end, strand, type, name):
    449..676     +  CDS            ubiquitin: Saccharomyces cerevisiae ubiquitin
    697..748     +  CDS            lacI (fragment): lac repressor; lacI; The lac repressor binds to the lac operator to inhibit transcription in E. coli. This inhibition can be relieved by adding lactose or isopropyl-β-D-thiogalactopyranoside (IPTG).
    748..1462    +  CDS            GFP (fragment): Aequoria victoria green fluorescent protein
   1483..1670    +  terminator     ADH1 terminator: S. cerevisiae ADH1; transcription terminator for the S. cerevisiae alcohol dehydrogenase 1 (ADH1) gene
   1745..2088    +  promoter       TEF promoter: Ashbya gossypii TEF promoter
   2089..2742    +  CDS            S. pombe his5: imidazoleglycerol-phosphate dehydratase, required for histidine biosynthesis; Schizosaccharomyces pombe his5; yeast auxotrophic marker; corresponds to S. cerevisiae HIS3
   2748..2945    +  terminator     TEF terminator: Ashbya gossypii TEF terminator
   3150..3410    +  CDS            TIM9: TIM9_YEAST - Experimental evidence at protein level: Swiss-Prot protein existence level 1. Mitochondrial intermembrane chaperone that participates in the import and insertion of multi-pass transmembrane proteins into the mitochondrial inner membrane. Also required for the transfer of beta- barrel precursors from the TOM complex to the sorting and assembly machinery (SAM complex) of the outer membrane. Acts as a chaperone-like protein that protects the hydrophobic precursors from aggregation and guide them through the mitochondrial intermembrane space. Compared to TIM10, it may have a strong st
   3468..3622    +  CDS            lacZα (fragment): LacZα fragment of β-galactosidase; lacZ fragment
   3628..3679    -  misc_feature   bom (fragment): basis of mobility region from pBR322
   3698..4078    +  rep_origin     M13 ori (sequence partly withheld): M13 bacteriophage origin of replication; arrow indicates direction of (+) strand synthesis
   4154..4203    -  misc_feature   bom (fragment): basis of mobility region from pBR322
   4305..4340    -  CDS            rop (fragment): Rop protein, which maintains plasmids at low copy number; rop
   4435..4539    +  promoter       AmpR promoter: bla
   4540..5400    +  CDS            AmpR: β-lactamase; bla; confers resistance to ampicillin, carbenicillin, and related antibiotics
   5571..6159    +  rep_origin     ori: high-copy-number ColE1/pMB1/pBR322/pUC origin of replication
   6342..6434    +  CDS            lacI (fragment): lac repressor; lacI; The lac repressor binds to the lac operator to inhibit transcription in E. coli. This inhibition can be relieved by adding lactose or isopropyl-β-D-thiogalactopyranoside (IPTG).
   6447..6468    +  protein_bind   CAP binding site: CAP binding activates transcription in the presence of cAMP. E. coli catabolite activator protein
   6483..6513    +  promoter       lac promoter: promoter for the E. coli lac operon
   6521..6537    +  protein_bind   lac operator: The lac repressor binds to the lac operator to inhibit transcription in E. coli. This inhibition can be relieved by adding lactose or isopropyl-β-D-thiogalactopyranoside (IPTG). lac repressor encoded by lacI
   6582..6904    +  CDS            URA3 (fragment): orotidine-5'-phosphate decarboxylase, required for uracil biosynthesis; S. cerevisiae URA3; yeast auxotrophic marker, counterselectable with 5-fluoroorotic acid (5-FOA)
>Addgene plasmid #41563 | pNC1137 | depositor full sequence | sequence record 55586 | pNC1137 sequence 6987 bps
CCCCCTCGAGTGATGAAACAAACATGAAACGTCTGTAATTTGAAACAAATCGAGCAGATCTCGCCAGGCG
TGTATATAGCGTGGATGGCCAGGCAACTTTAGTGCTGACACATACAGGCATATATATATGTGTGCGACGA
CACATGATCATATGGCATGCATGTGCTCTGTATGTATATAAAACTCTTGTTTTCTTCTTTTCTCTAAATA
TTCTTTCCTTATACATTAGGTCCTTTGTAGCATAAATTACTATACTTCTATAGACACGCAAACACAAATA
CACACACTAAATTACCGGATCAATTCGCCTGCTTATCTTTCTTCTTCCGAAAGTGCTACTTCAGAAAGAG
CAAGAACTGTACGGATAAGGATAAGTATATCTTCTATCTACTACAATACGAAAAGAACTCTCGAACTCTC
CCTCCCACTTTACTTTAACTAATAGATTATGCAGATTTTCGTCAAGACTTTGACCGGTAAAACCATAACA
TTGGAAGTTGAATCTTCCGATACCATCGACAACGTTAAGTCGAAAATTCAAGACAAGGAAGGTATCCCTC
CAGATCAACAAAGATTGATCTTTGCCGGTAAGCAGCTAGAAGACGGTAGAACGCTGTCTGATTACAACAT
TCAGAAGGAGTCCACCTTACATCTTGTGCTAAGGCTAAGAGGTGGTATGCACGGATCCGGAGCTTGGCTG
TTGCCCGTCTCACTGGTGAAAAGAAAAACCACCCTGGCGCCCAATACGAGTAAAGGAGAAGAACTTTTCA
CTGGAGTTGTCCCAATTCTTGTTGAATTAGATGGTGATGTTAATGGGCACAAATTTTCTGTCAGTGGAGA
GGGTGAAGGTGATGCAACATACGGAAAACTTACCCTTAAATTTATTTGCACTACTGGAAAACTACCTGTT
CCATGGCCAACACTTGTCACTACTCTCACTTATGGTGTTCAATGCTTTTCAAGATACCCAGATCACATGA
AACAGCATGACTTTTTCAAGAGTGCCATGCCCGAAGGTTATGTACAGGAAAGAACTATATTTTTCAAAGA
TGACGGGAACTACAAGACACGTGCTGAAGTCAAGTTTGAAGGTGATACCCTTGTTAATAGAATCGAGTTA
AAAGGTATTGATTTTAAAGAAGATGGAAACATTCTTGGACACAAATTGGAATACAACTATAACTCACACA
ATGTATACATCATGGCAGACAAACAAAAGAATGGAATCAAAGCTAACTTCAAAATTAGACACAACATTGA
AGATGGAAGCGTTCAACTAGCAGACCATTATCAACAAAATACTCCAATTGGCGATGGCCCTGTCCTTTTA
CCAGACAACCATTACCTGTCCACACAATCTGCCCTTTCGAAAGATCCCAACGAAAAGAGAGACCACATGG
TCCTTCTTGAGTTTGTAACAGCTGCTGGGATTACACATGGCATGGATGAACTATACAAATAGGGCGCGCC
ACTTCTAAATAAGCGAATTTCTTATGATTTATGATTTTTATTATTAAATAAGTTATAAAAAAAATAAGTG
TATACAAATTTTAAAGTGACTCTTAGGTTTTAAAACGAAAATTCTTATTCTTGAGTAACTCTTTCCTGTA
GGTCAGGTTGCTTTCTCAGGTATAGTATGAGGTCGCTCTTATTGACCACACCTCTACCGGCAGATCCGCT
AGGGATAACAGGGTAATATAGATCTGTTTAGCTTGCCTCGTCCCCGCCGGGTCACCCGGCCAGCGACATG
GAGGCCCAGAATACCCTCCTTGACAGTCTTGACGTGCGCAGCTCAGGGGCATGATGTGACTGTCGCCCGT
ACATTTAGCCCATACATCCCCATGTATAATCATTTGCATCCATACATTTTGATGGCCGCACGGCGCGAAG
CAAAAATTACGGCTCCTCGCTGCAGACCTGCGAGCAGGGAAACGCTCCCCTCACAGACGCGTTGAATTGT
CCCCACGCCGCGCCCCTGTAGAGAAATATAAAAGGTTAGGATTTGCCACTGAGGTTCTTCTTTCATATAC
TTCCTTTTAAAATCTTGCTAGGATACAGTTCTCACATCACATCCGAACATAAACAACCATGGGTAGGAGG
GCTTTTGTAGAAAGAAATACGAACGAAACGAAAATCAGCGTTGCCATCGCTTTGGACAAAGCTCCCTTAC
CTGAAGAGTCGAATTTTATTGATGAACTTATAACTTCCAAGCATACAAACCAAAAGGGAGAACAAGTAAT
CCAAGTAGACACGGGAATTGGATTCTTGGATCACATGTATCATGCACTGGCTAAACATGCAGGCTGGAGC
TTACGACTTTACTCAAGAGGTGATTTAATCATCGATGATCATCACACTGCAGAAGATACTGCTATTGCAC
TTGGTATTGCATTCAAGCAGGCTATGAGTAACTTTGCCGGCGTTAAAAGATTTGGACATGCTTATTGTCC
ACTTGACGAAGCTCTTTCTAGAAGCGTAGTTGACTTGTCGGGACGGCCCTATGCTGTTATCGATTTGGGA
TTAAAGCGTGAAAAGGTTGGGGAATTGTCCTGTGAAATGATCCCTCACTTACTATATTCCTTTTCGGTAG
CAGCTGGAATTACTTTGCATGTTACCTGCTTATATGGTAGTAATGACCATCATCGTGCTGAAAGCGCTTT
TAAATCTCTGGCTGTTGCCATGCGCGCGGCTACTAGTCTTACTGGAAGTTCTGAAGTCCCAAGCACGAAG
GGAGTGTTGTAAAGAGTACTGACAATAAAAAGATTCTTGTTTTCAAGAACTTGTCATTTGTATAGTTTTT
TTATATTGTAGTTGTTCTATTTTAATCAAATGTTAGCGTGATTTATATTTTTTTTCGCCTCGACATCATC
TGCCCAGATGCGAAGTTAAGTGCGCAGAAAGTAATATCATGCGTCAATCGTATGTGAATGCTGGTCGCTA
TACTGCTGTCGATTCGATACTAACGCTCGACCTGCAGGCATGAAGATGGGAATCTCGGTCGTAATGATTT
CTATAATGACGAAAAAAAAAAAATTGGAAAGAAAAAGCTTCATGGCCTTTATAAAAAGGAACTATCCAAT
ACCTCGCCAGAACCAAGTAACAGTATTTTACGGGGCACAAATCAAGAACAATAAGACAGGACTGTAAAGA
TGGACGCATTGAACTCCAAAGAACAACAAGAGTTCCAAAAAGTAGTGGAACAAAAGCAAATGAAGGATTT
CATGCGTTTGTACTCTAATCTGGTAGAAAGATGTTTCACAGACTGTGTCAATGACTTCACAACATCAAAG
CTAACCAATAAGGAACAAACATGCATCATGAAGTGCTCAGAAAAGTTCTTGAAGCATAGCGAACGTGTAG
GGCAGCGTTTCCAAGAACAAAACGCTGCCTTGGGACAAGGCTTGGGCCGATAAGGTGTACTGGCGTATAT
ATATCTAATTATGTATCTCTGGTGTCGACAAGCTTGGCACTGGCCGTCGTTTTACAACGTCGTGACTGGG
AAAACCCTGGCGTTACCCAACTTAATCGCCTTGCAGCACATCCCCCTTTCGCCAGCTGGCGTAATAGCGA
AGAGGCCCGCACCGATCGCCCTTCCCAACAGTTGCGCAGCCTGAATGGCGAATGGCGCCTGATGCGGTAT
TTTCTCCTTACGCATCTGTGCGGTATTTCACACCGCATA
[142 nt withheld, positions 3680-3821]
C
[141 nt withheld, positions 3823-3963]
CCTTTGACGTTGGAGTCCACGTTCTTT
[37 nt withheld, positions 3991-4027]
ACCCTATCTCGGGCTATTCTTTTGATTTATAAGGGATTTTGCCGATTTCGGCCTATTGGTTAAAAAATGA
GCTGATTTAACAAAAATTTAACGCGAATTTTAACAAAATATTAACGTTTACAATTTTATGGTGCACTCTC
AGTACAATCTGCTCTGATGCCGCATAGTTAAGCCAGCCCCGACACCCGCCAACACCCGCTGACGCGCCCT
GACGGGCTTGTCTGCTCCCGGCATCCGCTTACAGACAAGCTGTGACCGTCTCCGGGAGCTGCATGTGTCA
GAGGTTTTCACCGTCATCACCGAAACGCGCGAGACGAAAGGGCCTCGTGATACGCCTATTTTTATAGGTT
AATGTCATGATAATAATGGTTTCTTAGACGTCAGGTGGCACTTTTCGGGGAAATGTGCGCGGAACCCCTA
TTTGTTTATTTTTCTAAATACATTCAAATATGTATCCGCTCATGAGACAATAACCCTGATAAATGCTTCA
ATAATATTGAAAAAGGAAGAGTATGAGTATTCAACATTTCCGTGTCGCCCTTATTCCCTTTTTTGCGGCA
TTTTGCCTTCCTGTTTTTGCTCACCCAGAAACGCTGGTGAAAGTAAAAGATGCTGAAGATCAGTTGGGTG
CACGAGTGGGTTACATCGAACTGGATCTCAACAGCGGTAAGATCCTTGAGAGTTTTCGCCCCGAAGAACG
TTTTCCAATGATGAGCACTTTTAAAGTTCTGCTATGTGGCGCGGTATTATCCCGTATTGACGCCGGGCAA
GAGCAACTCGGTCGCCGCATACACTATTCTCAGAATGACTTGGTTGAGTACTCACCAGTCACAGAAAAGC
ATCTTACGGATGGCATGACAGTAAGAGAATTATGCAGTGCTGCCATAACCATGAGTGATAACACTGCGGC
CAACTTACTTCTGACAACGATCGGAGGACCGAAGGAGCTAACCGCTTTTTTGCACAACATGGGGGATCAT
GTAACTCGCCTTGATCGTTGGGAACCGGAGCTGAATGAAGCCATACCAAACGACGAGCGTGACACCACGA
TGCCTGTAGCAATGGCAACAACGTTGCGCAAACTATTAACTGGCGAACTACTTACTCTAGCTTCCCGGCA
ACAATTAATAGACTGGATGGAGGCGGATAAAGTTGCAGGACCACTTCTGCGCTCGGCCCTTCCGGCTGGC
TGGTTTATTGCTGATAAATCTGGAGCCGGTGAGCGTGGGTCTCGCGGTATCATTGCAGCACTGGGGCCAG
ATGGTAAGCCCTCCCGTATCGTAGTTATCTACACGACGGGGAGTCAGGCAACTATGGATGAACGAAATAG
ACAGATCGCTGAGATAGGTGCCTCACTGATTAAGCATTGGTAACTGTCAGACCAAGTTTACTCATATATA
CTTTAGATTGATTTAAAACTTCATTTTTAATTTAAAAGGATCTAGGTGAAGATCCTTTTTGATAATCTCA
TGACCAAAATCCCTTAACGTGAGTTTTCGTTCCACTGAGCGTCAGACCCCGTAGAAAAGATCAAAGGATC
TTCTTGAGATCCTTTTTTTCTGCGCGTAATCTGCTGCTTGCAAACAAAAAAACCACCGCTACCAGCGGTG
GTTTGTTTGCCGGATCAAGAGCTACCAACTCTTTTTCCGAAGGTAACTGGCTTCAGCAGAGCGCAGATAC
CAAATACTGTCCTTCTAGTGTAGCCGTAGTTAGGCCACCACTTCAAGAACTCTGTAGCACCGCCTACATA
CCTCGCTCTGCTAATCCTGTTACCAGTGGCTGCTGCCAGTGGCGATAAGTCGTGTCTTACCGGGTTGGAC
TCAAGACGATAGTTACCGGATAAGGCGCAGCGGTCGGGCTGAACGGGGGGTTCGTGCACACAGCCCAGCT
TGGAGCGAACGACCTACACCGAACTGAGATACCTACAGCGTGAGCTATGAGAAAGCGCCACGCTTCCCGA
AGGGAGAAAGGCGGACAGGTATCCGGTAAGCGGCAGGGTCGGAACAGGAGAGCGCACGAGGGAGCTTCCA
GGGGGAAACGCCTGGTATCTTTATAGTCCTGTCGGGTTTCGCCACCTCTGACTTGAGCGTCGATTTTTGT
GATGCTCGTCAGGGGGGCGGAGCCTATGGAAAAACGCCAGCAACGCGGCCTTTTTACGGTTCCTGGCCTT
TTGCTGGCCTTTTGCTCACATGTTCTTTCCTGCGTTATCCCCTGATTCTGTGGATAACCGTATTACCGCC
TTTGAGTGAGCTGATACCGCTCGCCGCAGCCGAACGACCGAGCGCAGCGAGTCAGTGAGCGAGGAAGCGG
AAGAGCGCCCAATACGCAAACCGCCTCTCCCCGCGCGTTGGCCGATTCATTAATGCAGCTGGCACGACAG
GTTTCCCGACTGGAAAGCGGGCAGTGAGCGCAACGCAATTAATGTGAGTTAGCTCACTCATTAGGCACCC
CAGGCTTTACACTTTATGCTTCCGGCTCGTATGTTGTGTGGAATTGTGAGCGGATAACAATTTCACACAG
GAAACAGCTATGACCATGATTACGAATTCGAGCTCTGGAGAATATACTAAGGGTACTGTTGACATTGCGA
AGAGCGACAAAGATTTTGTTATCGGCTTTATTGCTCAAAGAGACATGGGTGGAAGAGATGAAGGTTACGA
TTGGTTGATTATGACACCCGGTGTGGGTTTAGATGACAAGGGAGACGCATTGGGTCAACAGTATAGAACC
GTGGATGATGTGGTCTCTACAGGATCTGACATTATTATTGTTGGAAGAGGACTATTTGCAAAGGGAAGGG
ATGCTAAGGTAGAGGGTGAACGTTACAGAAAAGCAGGCTGGGAAGCATATTTGAGAAGATGCGGCCAGCA
AAACTAAAAAACTGTATTATAAGTAAATGCATGTATACTAAACTCACAAATTAGAGCTTCAATTTAATTA
TATCAGTTATTACCCGGTAC
