>Addgene plasmid #41563 | pNC1137 | addgene partial sequence | sequence record 57496 | GFPfusionREV 5'-CTCCACTGACAGAAAATTTG-3'
ATTGGGACAACTCCAGTGAAAAGTTCTTCTCCTTTACTCGTATTGGGCGCCAGGGTGGTTTTTCTTTTCA
CCAGTGAGACGGGCAACAGCCAAGCTCCGGATCCGTGCATACCACCTCTTAGCCTTAGCACAAGATGTAA
GGTGGACTCCTTCTGAATGTTGTAATCAGACAGCGTTCTACCGTCTTCTAGCTGCTTACCGGCAAAGATC
AATCTTTGTTGATCTGGAGGGATACCTTCCTTGTCTTGAATTTTCGACTTAACGTTGTCGATGGTATCGG
AAGATTCAACTTCCAATGTTATGGTTTTACCGGTCAAAGTCTTGACGAAAATCTGCATAATCTATTAGTT
AAAGTAAAGTGGGAGGGAGAGTTCGAGAGTTCTTTTCGTATTGTAGTAGATAGAAGATATACTTATCCTT
ATCCGTACAGTTCTTGCTCTTTCTGAAGTAGCACTTTCGGAAGAAGAAAGATAAGCAGGCGAATTGATCC
GGTAATTTAGTGTGTGTATTTGTGTTTGCGTGTCTATAGAAGTATAGTAATTTATGCTACAAAGGACCTA
ATGTATAAGGAAAGAATATTTAGAGAAAAGAAGAAAACAAGAGTTTTATATACATACAGAGCACATGCAT
GCCATATGATCATGTGTCGTCGCACACATATATATATGCCTGTATGTGTCAGCACTAAAGTTGCCTGGCC
ATCCACGCTATATACACGCCTGGCAGATCTGCTCGATTTGTTTCAAATTACAGACGTTTCATGTTTGTTT
CATCACTCGAGGGGGGTACCGGGTAATAACTGATATAATTAAATTGAAGCTCTAATTTGTGAGTTTAGTA
TACATGCATTTACTTATAATACAGTTTTTTAGTTTTGCTGGCCGCATCTTCTC
