>Addgene plasmid #41563 | pNC1137 | addgene partial sequence | sequence record 59335 | M13_pUC-rev
ATTCGAGCTCTGGAGAATATACTAAGGGTACTGTTGACATTGCGAAGAGCGACAAAGATTTTGTTATCGG
CTTTATTGCTCAAAGAGACATGGGTGGAAGAGATGAAGGTTACGATTGGTTGATTATGACACCCGGTGTG
GGTTTAGATGACAAGGGAGACGCATTGGGTCAACAGTATAGAACCGTGGATGATGTGGTCTCTACAGGAT
CTGACATTATTATTGTTGGAAGAGGACTATTTGCAAAGGGAAGGGATGCTAAGGTAGAGGGTGAACGTTA
CAGAAAAGCAGGCTGGGAAGCATATTTGAGAAGATGCGGCCAGCAAAACTAAAAAACTGTATTATAAGTA
AATGCATGTATACTAAACTCACAAATTAGAGCTTCAATTTAATTATATCAGTTATTACCCGGTACCCCCC
TCGAGTGATGAAACAAACATGAAACGTCTGTAATTTGAAACAAATCGAGCAGATCTGCCAGGCGTGTATA
TAGCGTGGATGGCCAGGCAACTTTAGTGCTGACACATACAGGCATATATATATGTGTGCGACGACACATG
ATCATATGGCATGCATGTGCTCTGTATGTATATAAAACTCTTGTTTTCTTCTTTTCTCTAAATATTCTTT
CCTTATACATTAGGTCCTTTGTAGCATAAATTACTATACTTCTATAGACACGCAAACACAAATACACACA
CTAAATTACCGGATCAATTCGCCTGCTTATCTTTCTTCTTCCGAAAGTGCTACTTCAGAAAGAGCAAGAA
CTGTACGGATAAGGATAAGTATATCTTCTATCTACTAC
