>Addgene plasmid #41563 | pNC1137 | addgene partial sequence | sequence record 59336 | pHybLex_rev 5'-GAGTCACTTTAAAATTTGTATACAC-3'
AAAATCATAAATCATAAGAAATTCGCTTATTTAGAAGTGGCGCGCCCTATTTGTATAGTTCATCCATGCC
ATGTGTAATCCCAGCAGCTGTTACAAACTCAAGAAGGACCATGTGGTCTCTCTTTTCGTTGGGATCTTTC
GAAAGGGCAGATTGTGTGGACAGGTAATGGTTGTCTGGTAAAAGGACAGGGCCATCGCCAATTGGAGTAT
TTTGTTGATAATGGTCTGCTAGTTGAACGCTTCCATCTTCAATGTTGTGTCTAATTTTGAAGTTAGCTTT
GATTCCATTCTTTTGTTTGTCTGCCATGATGTATACATTGTGTGAGTTATAGTTGTATTCCAATTTGTGC
CCAAGAATGTTTCCATCTTCTTTAAAATCAATACCTTTTAACTCGATTCTATTAACAAGGGTATCACCTT
CAAACTTGACTTCAGCACGTGTCTTGTAGTTCCCGTCATCTTTGAAAAATATAGTTCTTTCCTGTACATA
ACCTTCGGGCATGGCACTCTTGAAAAAGTCATGCTGTTTCATGTGATCTGGGTATCTTGAAAAGCATTGA
ACACCATAAGTGAGAGTAGTGACAAGTGTTGGCCATGGAACAGGTAGTTTTCCAGTAGTGCAAATAAATT
TAAGGGTAAGTTTTCCGTATGTTGCATCACCTTCACCCTCTCCACTGACAGAAAATTTGTGCCCATTAAC
ATCACCATCTAATTCAACAAGAATTGGGACAACTCCAGTGAAAAGTTCTTCTCCTTTACTCGTATTGGGC
GCCAGGGTGGTTTTTCTTTTCACCAGTGAGACGGGCAACAGCCAAGCTCCGGAT
